Addgene plasmid #217512: pBS-KDRT-STOP-loxP-3XP3::dsRed-loxP-STOP-KDRT-smGdP-10XOllas
Purpose: KD Recombinase dependent conditional smGdP-10XOllas cassette
Depositing lab: S. Lawrence Zipursky. Depositing organization: University of California, Los Angeles (UCLA). Publication: Mapping of multiple neurotransmitter receptor subtypes and distinct protein complexes to the connectome. Sanfilippo P, Kim AJ, Bhukel A, Yoo J, Mirshahidi PS, Pandey V, Bevir H, Yuen A, Mirshahidi PS, Guo P, Li HS, Wohlschlegel JA, Aso Y, Zipursky SL. Neuron. 2024 Jan 13:S0896-6273(23)00973-X. doi: 10.1016/j.neuron.2023.12.014. PubMed 38262414.
Backbone
  Vector backbone: pBlueScriptII KS(-)
  Backbone manufacturer: Agilent
  Total vector size (bp): 5505
  Vector type: Insect Expression
Growth in bacteria
  Bacterial resistance: Ampicillin, 100 μg/mL
  Growth temperature: 37°C
  Growth strain: DH5alpha
  Copy number: High Copy
Gene/Insert
  Gene/Insert name: KDRT-STOP-loxP-3XP3::dsRed-loxP-STOP-KDRT-smGdP-10XOllas (alt name: KDRT dependent conditional smGdP-10XOllas tag)
  Species: D. melanogaster (fly)
  Insert size (bp): 3014
  Tag / fusion protein: smGdP-10XOllas
Terms and licenses: Academic/Nonprofit Terms; Industry Terms: Not Available to Industry
How to cite: pBS-KDRT-STOP-loxP-3XP3::dsRed-loxP-STOP-KDRT-smGdP-10XOllas was a gift from S. Lawrence Zipursky (Addgene plasmid # 217512 ; http://n2t.net/addgene:217512 ; RRID:Addgene_217512)
