[The description below was written by a language model from this plasmid's Addgene catalogue record and pLannotate feature annotations shown in this document.]
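Description:
pBS-KDRT-STOP-loxP-3XP3::dsRed-loxP-STOP-KDRT-smGdP-10XOllas is a 5.5 kb plasmid built on pBluescript II KS(-). It carries a conditional epitope-tag cassette of about 3 kb for use in Drosophila melanogaster. The plasmid is maintained in E. coli through a high-copy ColE1/pUC origin and selected with ampicillin via the bla gene. The backbone also retains the f1 origin, a T7 promoter, and remnants of the lacZα/multiple cloning site region.

As the name indicates, the cassette consists of a transcriptional STOP module flanked by KDRT sites, the targets of KD recombinase, placed upstream of smGdP-10XOllas. The name indicates a spaghetti-monster-type GFP scaffold carrying ten OLLAS epitopes, and the annotation tool picks this up as a GFP-derived coding fragment. Nested inside the STOP region is a loxP-flanked 3XP3::dsRed marker. The feature table shows this as a minimal hsp70 promoter fragment driving DsRed-Express, followed by SV40-derived sequence, with an SV40 polyadenylation signal just beyond the second loxP site. The KDRT sites and the 3XP3 elements themselves are not annotated in the table. 3XP3-driven dsRed gives eye fluorescence that is commonly used to identify transgenic or edited flies, and the loxP sites allow Cre to remove the marker afterwards.

In the intact arrangement, the STOP sequences should block expression of the downstream tag. KD recombinase excises the KDRT-flanked segment and so permits tag expression only in cells that supply the recombinase. The record states the purpose only as a KD recombinase-dependent conditional tag cassette. The associated publication concerns mapping neurotransmitter receptor subtypes to the connectome, which is consistent with cell-type-specific tagging of endogenous proteins. No homology arms or target gene are recorded, so the plasmid appears to be a source template for the cassette.
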