Features (pLannotate 1.2.2; 14 found; start..end, strand, type, name):
     11..599     +  rep_origin     ori: high-copy-number ColE1/pMB1/pBR322/pUC origin of replication
   1090..1123    -  protein_bind   loxP: Cre-mediated recombination occurs in the 8-bp core sequence (GCATACAT). Cre recombinase
   1211..1333    +  promoter       hsp70 promoter (fragment): Drosophila melanogaster hsp70Bb promoter
   1355..2029    +  CDS            DsRed-Express: DsRed-Express is a basic (constitutively fluorescent) orange fluorescent protein published in 2002, derived from Discosoma sp.. It is reported to be a rapidly-maturing tetramer with low acid sensitivity.
   2047..2130    +  CDS            large T antigen (fragment): large T antigen from SV40 (simian virus 40)
   2139..2172    -  protein_bind   loxP: Cre-mediated recombination occurs in the 8-bp core sequence (GCATACAT). Cre recombinase
   2187..2321    +  polyA_signal   SV40 poly(A) signal: SV40 polyadenylation signal
   2589..3521    +  CDS            vsfGFP-9 (fragment): vsfGFP-9 is a basic (constitutively fluorescent) green fluorescent protein published in 2015, derived from Aequorea victoria. It has low acid sensitivity.
   3673..3704    -  misc_feature   MCS (fragment): pBluescript multiple cloning site
   3713..3731    -  promoter       T7 promoter: promoter for bacteriophage T7 RNA polymerase
   3739..3894    +  CDS            lacZα (fragment): LacZα fragment of β-galactosidase; lacZ fragment
   3925..4353    -  rep_origin     f1 ori (sequence partly withheld): f1 bacteriophage origin of replication; arrow indicates direction of (+) strand synthesis
   4380..4484    +  promoter       AmpR promoter: bla
   4485..5345    +  CDS            AmpR: β-lactamase; bla; confers resistance to ampicillin, carbenicillin, and related antibiotics
>Addgene plasmid #217512 | pBS-KDRT-STOP-loxP-3XP3::dsRed-loxP-STOP-KDRT-smGdP-10XOllas | addgene full sequence | sequence record 433961 | Addgene NGS Result
AAGGATCTTCTTGAGATCCTTTTTTTCTGCGCGTAATCTGCTGCTTGCAAACAAAAAAACCACCGCTACC
AGCGGTGGTTTGTTTGCCGGATCAAGAGCTACCAACTCTTTTTCCGAAGGTAACTGGCTTCAGCAGAGCG
CAGATACCAAATACTGTTCTTCTAGTGTAGCCGTAGTTAGGCCACCACTTCAAGAACTCTGTAGCACCGC
CTACATACCTCGCTCTGCTAATCCTGTTACCAGTGGCTGCTGCCAGTGGCGATAAGTCGTGTCTTACCGG
GTTGGACTCAAGACGATAGTTACCGGATAAGGCGCAGCGGTCGGGCTGAACGGGGGGTTCGTGCACACAG
CCCAGCTTGGAGCGAACGACCTACACCGAACTGAGATACCTACAGCGTGAGCTATGAGAAAGCGCCACGC
TTCCCGAAGGGAGAAAGGCGGACAGGTATCCGGTAAGCGGCAGGGTCGGAACAGGAGAGCGCACGAGGGA
GCTTCCAGGGGGAAACGCCTGGTATCTTTATAGTCCTGTCGGGTTTCGCCACCTCTGACTTGAGCGTCGA
TTTTTGTGATGCTCGTCAGGGGGGCGGAGCCTATGGAAAAACGCCAGCAACGCGGCCTTTTTACGGTTCC
TGGCCTTTTGCTGGCCTTTTGCTCACATGTGGAAACGATATCAGACATTTGTCTGATAATGCTTCATTAT
CAGACAAATGTCTGATATCGTTTTAACGTAAGCTAGCTAGACCGGTGTCGACTAAAGCCAAATAGAAAAT
TATTCAGTTCCTGGCTTAAGTTTTTAAAAGTGATATTATTTATTTGGTTGTAACCAACCAAAAGAATGTA
AATAACTAATACATAATTATGTTAGTTTTAAGTTAGCAACAAATTGATTTTAGCTATATTAGCTACTTGG
TTAATAAATAGAATATATTTATTTAAAGATAATTGCGTTTTTATTGTCAGGGAGTGAGTTTGCTTAAAAA
CTCGTTTAGGTTTGTCCTCCCGAAATTATTTATTTAAATGCGATGGAGAGTTGGCGCCGAATCGAAAACT
TTACGCGCTTAAAAGCACGAGTTGGCATCCCTAACGCGTATAACTTCGTATAATGTATGCTATACGAAGT
TATCGTACGGGATCTAATTCAATTAGAGACTAATTCAATTAGAGCTAATTCAATTAGGATCCAAGCTTAT
CGATTTCGAACCCTCGACCGCCGGAGTATAAATAGAGGCGCTTCGTCTACGGAGCGACAATTCAATTCAA
ACAAGCAAAGTGAACACGTCGCTAAGCGAAAGCTAAGCAAATAAACAAGCGCAGCTGAACAAGCTAAACA
ATCGGCTCGAAGCCGGTCGCCACCATGGCCTCCTCCGAGGACGTCATCAAGGAGTTCATGCGCTTCAAGG
TGCGCATGGAGGGCTCCGTGAACGGCCACGAGTTCGAGATCGAGGGCGAGGGCGAGGGCCGCCCCTACGA
GGGCACCCAGACCGCCAAGCTGAAGGTGACCAAGGGCGGCCCCCTGCCCTTCGCCTGGGACATCCTGTCC
CCCCAGTTCCAGTACGGCTCCAAGGTGTACGTGAAGCACCCCGCCGACATCCCCGACTACAAGAAGCTGT
CCTTCCCCGAGGGCTTCAAGTGGGAGCGCGTGATGAACTTCGAGGACGGCGGCGTGGTGACCGTGACCCA
GGACTCCTCCCTCCAGGACGGCTCCTTCATCTACAAGGTGAAGTTCATCGGCGTGAACTTCCCCTCCGAC
GGCCCCGTAATGCAGAAGAAGACTATGGGCTGGGAGGCGTCCACCGAGCGCCTGTACCCCCGCGACGGCG
TGCTGAAGGGCGAGATCCACAAGGCCCTGAAGCTGAAGGACGGCGGCCACTACCTGGTGGAGTTCAAGTC
CATCTACATGGCCAAGAAGCCCGTGCAGCTGCCCGGCTACTACTACGTGGACTCCAAGCTGGACATCACC
TCCCACAACGAGGACTACACCATCGTGGAGCAGTACGAGCGCGCCGAGGGCCGCCACCACCTGTTCCTGT
AGGGGCCGCGACTCTAGATCATAATCAGCCATACCACATTTGTAGAGGTTTTACTTGCTTTAAAAAACCT
CCCACACCTCCCCCTGAACCTGAAACATAAAATGAATGATAACTTCGTATAATGTATGCTATACGAAGTT
ATCAATTGTTGTTGTTAACTTGTTTATTGCAGCTTATAATGGTTACAAATAAAGCAATAGCATCACAAAT
TTCACAAATAAAGCATTTTTTTCACTGCATTCTAGTTGTGGTTTGTCCAAACTCATCAATGTATCTTATC
ATGTCTGGATCACTAGTGATCTGGCCGGAAACGATATCAGACATTTGTCTGATAATGCTTCATTATCAGA
CAAATGTCTGATATCGTTTGGTGGCGGCGGTTCGGGAGGAGGTGGATCCATGAGCGGATTTGCTAATGAA
CTGGGTCCACGACTTATGGGAAAACAGCAACAGTCGGGCTTCGCCAATGAATTGGGCCCGAGGCTTATGG
GCAAACAACAACAGTCCGGATTCGCAAACGAGCTCGGACCTCGTTTGATGGGCAAGGGTCAAGGCGTGTC
GAAGGGCGAGGAGCTGTTTACTGGTGTCGTTCCAATTTTGGTGGAGTTGGATGGCGATGTCAATGGACAC
AAGTTTAGCGTACGTGGAGAGGGTGAAGGCGACGCCACGAATGGTAAGCTGACTCTTAAGTTCATATGCA
CTACGGGTAAGCTGCCGGTGCCATGGCCCACGCTCGTCACGACGCTGGGAGGAGGCGTACAATGTTTCTC
CCGATACCCTGACCATATGAAGCAGCACGACTTCTTCAAAAGTGCCATGCCAGAAGGATACGTTCAGGAG
CGCACCATTTCGTTTAAGGATGATGGAACTTACAAGACACGAGCAGAGGTGAAATTTGAGGGTGATACAC
TGGTAAATCGCATAGAACTGAAGGGAATTGATTTCAAGGAGGATGGCAACATCCTGGGCCACAAGTTGGA
GTATAATTTCAACAGCCATAATGTTTACATAACTGCGGACAAGCAGAAAAACGGTATAAAAGCAAATTTC
AAGATCCGACACAATGTGGAAGGCGGTAGCGGCTTCGCCAACGAGCTGGGACCGCGACTGATGGGCAAGC
AAGGTCAGAGCGGTTTCGCCAACGAGTTGGGACCCCGCCTGATGGGTAAGGGCGGTCAGCAGGGCGGTTC
CGGCTTCGCCAATGAGCTCGGCCCAAGGCTTATGGGAAAACAAGGACAGAGTGGATTTGCAAACGAACTT
GGTCCGCGCTTGATGGGAAAAGGTGGTGATGGTAGCGTGCAACTTGCTGACCATTACCAGCAGAATACCC
CAATCGGAGACGGACCTGTGCTTCTGCCAGACAATCATTACTTGAGCACCCAAAGTGTGTTGTCCAAAGA
CCCCAACGAGAAACGCGATCACATGGTGTTGCTGGAGTTCGTGACCGCTGCGGGTATTACTCTGGGTATG
GATGAGCTCTACAAGGGCCAGGGCTCCGGATTCGCGAACGAGCTGGGACCGAGGCTGATGGGCAAGCAAC
AGCAGTCCGGATTTGCCAACGAACTGGGACCCCGGCTCATGGGCAAGCAGCAGCAAAGCGGCTTCGCAAA
TGAGCTCGGACCACGTCTGATGGGAAAGACATGTTCTAGAGCGGCCGCCACCGCGGTGGAGCTCCAATTC
GCCCTATAGTGAGTCGTATTACGCGCGCTCACTGGCCGTCGTTTTACAACGTCGTGACTGGGAAAACCCT
GGCGTTACCCAACTTAATCGCCTTGCAGCACATCCCCCTTTCGCCAGCTGGCGTAATAGCGAAGAGGCCC
GCACCGATCGCCCTTCCCAACAGTTGCGCAGCCTGAATGGCGAATGGAAATTGTAAGCGTTAATATTTTG
TTAAAATTCGCGTTAAATTTTTGTTAAATCAGCTCATTTTTTAACCAATAGGCCGAAATCGGCAAAATCC
CTTATAAATCAAAAGAATAGACCGAGATAGGGT
[37 nt withheld, positions 4024-4060]
AAAGAACGTGGACTCCAACGTCAAAGG
[49 nt withheld, positions 4088-4136]
T
[91 nt withheld, positions 4138-4228]
G
[124 nt withheld, positions 4230-4353]
CAGGTGGCACTTTTCGGGGAAATGTGCGCGGAACCCCTATTTGTTTATTTTTCTAAATACATTCAAATAT
GTATCCGCTCATGAGACAATAACCCTGATAAATGCTTCAATAATATTGAAAAAGGAAGAGTATGAGTATT
CAACATTTCCGTGTCGCCCTTATTCCCTTTTTTGCGGCATTTTGCCTTCCTGTTTTTGCTCACCCAGAAA
CGCTGGTGAAAGTAAAAGATGCTGAAGATCAGTTGGGTGCACGAGTGGGTTACATCGAACTGGATCTCAA
CAGCGGTAAGATCCTTGAGAGTTTTCGCCCCGAAGAACGTTTTCCAATGATGAGCACTTTTAAAGTTCTG
CTATGTGGCGCGGTATTATCCCGTATTGACGCCGGGCAAGAGCAACTCGGTCGCCGCATACACTATTCTC
AGAATGACTTGGTTGAGTACTCACCAGTCACAGAAAAGCATCTTACGGATGGCATGACAGTAAGAGAATT
ATGCAGTGCTGCCATAACCATGAGTGATAACACTGCGGCCAACTTACTTCTGACAACGATCGGAGGACCG
AAGGAGCTAACCGCTTTTTTGCACAACATGGGGGATCATGTAACTCGCCTTGATCGTTGGGAACCGGAGC
TGAATGAAGCCATACCAAACGACGAGCGTGACACCACGATGCCTGTAGCAATGGCAACAACGTTGCGCAA
ACTATTAACTGGCGAACTACTTACTCTAGCTTCCCGGCAACAATTAATAGACTGGATGGAGGCGGATAAA
GTTGCAGGACCACTTCTGCGCTCGGCCCTTCCGGCTGGCTGGTTTATTGCTGATAAATCTGGAGCCGGTG
AGCGTGGGTCTCGCGGTATCATTGCAGCACTGGGGCCAGATGGTAAGCCCTCCCGTATCGTAGTTATCTA
CACGACGGGGAGTCAGGCAACTATGGATGAACGAAATAGACAGATCGCTGAGATAGGTGCCTCACTGATT
AAGCATTGGTAACTGTCAGACCAAGTTTACTCATATATACTTTAGATTGATTTAAAACTTCATTTTTAAT
TTAAAAGGATCTAGGTGAAGATCCTTTTTGATAATCTCATGACCAAAATCCCTTAACGTGAGTTTTCGTT
CCACTGAGCGTCAGACCCCGTAGAAAAGATCA
